>Addgene plasmid #166968 | MSI2-DCD | addgene full sequence | sequence record 327843 | Addgene NGS Result
CTCTTGCAGTTGCATCCGACTTGTGGTCTCGCTGTTCCTTGGGAGGGTCTCCTCTGAGTGATTGACTACC
CGTCAGCGGGGGTCTTTCATGGGTAACAGTTTCTTGAAGTTGGAGAACAACATTCTGAGGGTAGGAGTCG
AATATTAAGTAATCCTGACTCAATTAGCCACTGTTTTGAATCCACATACTCCAATACTCCTGAAATAGTT
CATTATGGACAGCGCAGAAAGAGCTGGGGAGAATTGTGAAATTGTTATCCGCTCACAATTCCACACAACA
TACGAGCCGGAAGCATAAAGTGTAAAGCCTGGGGTGCCTAATGAGTGAGCTAACTCACATTAATTGCGTT
GCGCTCACTGCCCGCTTTCCAGTCGGGAAACCTGTCGTGCCAGCTGCATTAATGAATCGGCCAACGCGCG
GGGAGAGGCGGTTTGCGTATTGGGCGCTCTTCCGCTTCCTCGCTCACTGACTCGCTGCGCTCGGTCGTTC
GGCTGCGGCGAGCGGTATCAGCTCACTCAAAGGCGGTAATACGGTTATCCACAGAATCAGGGGATAACGC
AGGAAAGAACATGTGAGCAAAAGGCCAGCAAAAGGCCAGGAACCGTAAAAAGGCCGCGTTGCTGGCGTTT
TTCCATAGGCTCCGCCCCCCTGACGAGCATCACAAAAATCGACGCTCAAGTCAGAGGTGGCGAAACCCGA
CAGGACTATAAAGATACCAGGCGTTTCCCCCTGGAAGCTCCCTCGTGCGCTCTCCTGTTCCGACCCTGCC
GCTTACCGGATACCTGTCCGCCTTTCTCCCTTCGGGAAGCGTGGCGCTTTCTCATAGCTCACGCTGTAGG
TATCTCAGTTCGGTGTAGGTCGTTCGCTCCAAGCTGGGCTGTGTGCACGAACCCCCCGTTCAGCCCGACC
GCTGCGCCTTATCCGGTAACTATCGTCTTGAGTCCAACCCGGTAAGACACGACTTATCGCCACTGGCAGC
AGCCACTGGTAACAGGATTAGCAGAGCGAGGTATGTAGGCGGTGCTACAGAGTTCTTGAAGTGGTGGCCT
AACTACGGCTACACTAGAAGAACAGTATTTGGTATCTGCGCTCTGCTGAAGCCAGTTACCTTCGGAAAAA
GAGTTGGTAGCTCTTGATCCGGCAAACAAACCACCGCTGGTAGCGGTGGTTTTTTTGTTTGCAAGCAGCA
GATTACGCGCAGAAAAAAAGGATCTCAAGAAGATCCTTTGATCTTTTCTACGGGGTCTGACGCTCAGTGG
AACGAAAACTCACGTTAAGGGATTTTGGTCATGAGATTATCAAAAAGGATCTTCACCTAGATCCTTTTAA
ATTAAAAATGAAGTTTTAAATCAATCTAAAGTATATATGAGTAAACTTGGTCTGACAGTTACCAATGCTT
AATCAGTGAGGCACCTATCTCAGCGATCTGTCTATTTCGTTCATCCATAGTTGCCTGACTCCCCGTCGTG
TAGATAACTACGATACGGGAGGGCTTACCATCTGGCCCCAGTGCTGCAATGATACCGCGAGACCCACGCT
CACCGGCTCCAGATTTATCAGCAATAAACCAGCCAGCCGGAAGGGCCGAGCGCAGAAGTGGTCCTGCAAC
TTTATCCGCCTCCATCCAGTCTATTAATTGTTGCCGGGAAGCTAGAGTAAGTAGTTCGCCAGTTAATAGT
TTGCGCAACGTTGTTGCCATTGCTACAGGCATCGTGGTGTCACGCTCGTCGTTTGGTATGGCTTCATTCA
GCTCCGGTTCCCAACGATCAAGGCGAGTTACATGATCCCCCATGTTGTGCAAAAAAGCGGTTAGCTCCTT
CGGTCCTCCGATCGTTGTCAGAAGTAAGTTGGCCGCAGTGTTATCACTCATGGTTATGGCAGCACTGCAT
AATTCTCTTACTGTCATGCCATCCGTAAGATGCTTTTCTGTGACTGGTGAGTACTCAACCAAGTCATTCT
GAGAATAGTGTATGCGGCGACCGAGTTGCTCTTGCCCGGCGTCAATACGGGATAATACCGCGCCACATAG
CAGAACTTTAAAAGTGCTCATCATTGGAAAACGTTCTTCGGGGCGAAAACTCTCAAGGATCTTACCGCTG
TTGAGATCCAGTTCGATGTAACCCACTCGTGCACCCAACTGATCTTCAGCATCTTTTACTTTCACCAGCG
TTTCTGGGTGAGCAAAAACAGGAAGGCAAAATGCCGCAAAAAAGGGAATAAGGGCGACACGGAAATGTTG
AATACTCATACTCTTCCTTTTTCAATATTATTGAAGCATTTATCAGGGTTATTGTCTCATGAGCGGATAC
ATATTTGAATGTATTTAGAAAAATAAACAAATAGGGGTTCCGCGCACATTTCCCCGAAAAGTGCCACCTG
ACGTCTAAGAAACCATTATTATCATGACATTAACCTATAAAAATAGGCGTATCACGAGGCCCTTTCGTCT
CGCGCGTTTCGGTGATGACGGTGAAAACCTCTGACACATGCAGCTCCCGGAGACGGTCACAGCTTGTCTG
TAAGCGGATGCCGGGAGCAGACAAGCCCGTCAGGGCGCGTCAGCGGGTGTTGGCGGGTGTCGGGGCTGGC
TTAACTATGCGGCATCAGAGCAGATTGTACTGAGAGTGCACCATATGCGGTGTGAAATACCGCACAGATG
CGTAAGGAGAAAATACCGCATCAGGCGCCATTCGCCATTCAGGCTGCGCAACTGTTGGGAAGGGCGATCG
GTGCGGGCCTCTTCGCTATTACGCCAGCTGGCGAAAGGGGGATGTGCTGCAAGGCGATTAAGTTGGGTAA
CGCCAGGGTTTTCCCAGTCACGACGTTGTAAAACGACGGCGCAAGGAATGGTGCATGCAAGGAGATGGCG
CCCAACAGTCCCCCGGCCACGGGGCCTGCCACCATACCCACGCCGAAACAAGCGCTCATGAGCCCGAAGT
GGCGAGCCCGATCTTCCCCATCGGTGATGTCGGCGATATAGGCGCCAGCAACCGCACCTGTGGCGCCGGT
GATGCCGGCCACGATGCGTCCGGCGTAGAGGCGATTAGTCCAATTTGTTAAAGACAGGATATCAGTGGTC
CAGGCTCTAGTTTTGACTCAACAATATCACCAGCTGAAGCCTATAGAGTACGAGCCATAGATAAAATAAA
AGATTTTATTTAGTCTCCAGAAAAAGGGGGGAATGAAAGACCCCACCTGTAGGTTTGGCAAGCTAGCTTA
AGTAACGCCATTTTGCAAGGCATGGAAAATACATAACTGAGAATAGAGAAGTTCAGATCAAGGTTAGGAA
CAGAGAGACAGCAGAATATGGGCCAAACAGGATATCTGTGGTAAGCAGTTCCTGCCCCGGCTCAGGGCCA
AGAACAGATGGTCCCCAGATGCGGTCCCGCCCTCAGCAGTTTCTAGAGAACCATCAGATGTTTCCAGGGT
GCCCCAAGGACCTGAAATGACCCTGTGCCTTATTTGAACTAACCAATCAGTTCGCTTCTCGCTTCTGTTC
GCGCGCTTCTGCTCCCCGAGCTCAATAAAAGAGCCCACAACCCCTCACTCGGCGCGCCAGTCCTCCGATA
GACTGCGTCGCCCGGGTACCCGTATTCCCAATAAAGCCTCTTGCTGTTTGCATCCGAATCGTGGACTCGC
TGATCCTTGGGAGGGTCTCCTCAGATTGATTGACTGCCCACCTCGGGGGTCTTTCATTTGGAGGTTCCAC
CGAGATTTGGAGACCCCTGCCCAGGGACCACCGACCCCCCCGCCGGGAGGTAAGCTGGCCAGCGGTCGTT
TCGTGTCTGTCTCTGTCTTTGTGCGTGTTTGTGCCGGCATCTAATGTTTGCGCCTGCGTCTGTACTAGTT
AGCTAACTAGCTCTGTATCTGGCGGACCCGTGGTGGAACTGACGAGTTCTGAACACCCGGCCGCAACCCT
GGGAGACGTCCCAGGGACTTTGGGGGCCGTTTTTGTGGCCCGACCTGAGGAAGGGAGTCGATGTGGAATC
CGACCCCGTCAGGATATGTGGTTCTGGTAGGAGACGAGAACCTAAAACAGTTCCCGCCTCCGTCTGAATT
TTTGCTTTCGGTTTGGAACCGAAGCCGCGCGTCTTGTCTGCTGCAGCGCTGCAGCATCGTTCTGTGTTGT
CTCTGTCTGACTGTGTTTCTGTATTTGTCTGAAAATTAGGGCCAGACTGTTACCACTCCCTTAAGTTTGA
CCTTAGGTCACTGGAAAGATGTCGAGCGGATCGCTCACAACCAGTCGGTAGATGTCAAGAAGAGACGTTG
GGTTACCTTCTGCTCTGCAGAATGGCCAACCTTTAACGTCGGATGGCCGCGAGACGGCACCTTTAACCGA
GACCTCATCACCCAGGTTAAGATCAAGGTCTTTTCACCTGGCCCGCATGGACACCCAGACCAGGTCCCCT
ACATCGTGACCTGGGAAGCCTTGGCTTTTGACCCCCCTCCCTGGGTCAAGCCCTTTGTACACCCTAAGCC
TCCGCCTCCTCTTCCTCCATCCGCCCCGTCTCTCCCCCTTGAACCTCCTCGTTCGACCCCGCCTCGATCC
TCCCTTTATCCAGCCCTCACTCCTTCTCTAGGCGCCGGAATTAGATCTCTCGAGATGGAAGCCAACGGCA
GCCAGGGCACCTCCGGCTCCGCCAATGACAGCCAACACGACCCCGGAAAGATGTTCATCGGCGGCCTCAG
CTGGCAGACCAGCCCCGATAGCCTGAGGGACTACTTCTCCAAATTCGGCGAAATTAGGGAGTGCATGGTG
ATGAGAGACCCCACAACCAAGAGGTCCAGGGGCTTCGGCTTTGTCACCTTCGCCGATCCCGCTTCCGTGG
ACAAGGTCCTGGGCCAGCCCCATCATGAGCTGGACTCCAAGACAATCGACCCCAAAGTGGCCTTTCCCAG
GAGAGCCCAGCCCAAGATGGTGACCAGGACCAAGAAGATCTTCGTGGGCGGCCTGAGCGCTAACACCGTG
GTGGAGGACGTCAAGCAATACTTCGAGCAGTTCGGAAAGGTCGAAGACGCCATGCTGATGTTCGACAAGA
CAACCAATAGGCACAGAGGCTTCGGCTTCGTCACCTTCGAGAACGAGGATGTCGTCGAGAAGGTGTGCGA
GATTCACTTCCACGAAATTAACAATAAGATGGTCGAGTGCAAGAAGGCTCAGCCTAAAGAGGTCATGTTC
CCCCCCGGCACAAGAGGCAGAGCTAGGGGCCTCCCCTATACAATGGACGCCTTCATGCTGGGCATGGGCA
TGCTGGGCTACCCCAACTTTGTGGCTACATACGGCAGGGGCTATCCCGGCTTCGCCCCCTCCTATGGCTA
CCAGTTCCCCGGATTCCCCGCTGCTGCTTACGGACCCGTGGCCGCCGCCGCCGTGGCTGCCGCCAGAGGC
AGCGGATCCAATCCCGCTAGGCCTGGCGGCTTTCCCGGCGCTAATAGCCCTGGACCCGTCGCTGACCTGT
ATGGACCCGCCTCCCAGGACAGCGGCGTGGGAAACTATATTTCCGCCGCTAGCCCCCAACCCGGATCCGG
ATTCGGCCATGGCATTGCCGGCCCCCTGATCGCTACCGCCTTCACCAATGGCTACCACTATTCCCCCATG
GTGGTGCCCCAGAAGAACGTCCCCCTCCCCATTGACGACAAAAGCAGCAGCATGGAGCTCCCCCAGATCC
ACGCTGACACAATTGGCAGGCTGGTGCTGGAAAAATTCATGGAGGTGATCAAAGGACAAGAGGCCTACAG
CAGGAGGAAAGTGCTGGCTGGCATTGTGATGACCGAGAATATGAACTTCTGCGAGGCCAAGGTGATCAGC
GTGTCCACCGGCACCAAATGCGTCTCCGGCGAACACATGAGCGTCAACGGCGCCGTGCTGAATGATTCCC
ACGCCGCCATTGTCTCCAGAAGGTGCCTCCTCAAGTACCTCTACGCCCAGCTGGACCTGCAGTGCAACCA
AGCTACCGCCTACCAGAGCATCTTCGTCAGAAACACCGATGGCCAGTACCCCTATAAGCTGAAGAGCGGA
GTGCACTTCCACCTCTATATCAATACCGCTCCTTGCGGCGACGCTAGGATCTTCAGCCCTCACGAGAGCG
ACACAGGCGTGGACAAGCATCCCAACAGGAAAGCCAGGGGCCAGCTGAGGACCAAGATCGAGAGCGGCCA
GGGAACCATCCCCGTGAAGAGCAGCGATGGCATCCAGACCTGGGATGGAGTCCTCCAGGGCCAGAGACTG
CTGACCATGTCCTGTAGCGACAAGATCGCCAGGTGGAATATCGTGGGCATTCAAGGCTCCCTCCTGTCCA
GCATCATTGAACCCGTGTACCTGCACTCCATCGTGCTGGGCTCCCTGCTGCACCCCGAACACATGTATAG
GGCTGTGTGCGGCAGAATTGAGAAGAGCATCCAGGGCCTCCCTCCCCCCTACCACCTCAACAAACCCAGG
CTGGCCCTCGTCACCAGCGCCGAGCCCAGAAACCAGGCCAAAGCCCCCAACTTCGGCATCAACTGGACCA
TCGGAGATACCGAGCTGGAGGTGGTGAACAGCCTCACCGGAAGGACCATTGGCGGCCAGGTGTCCAGGAT
CACAAAGCAGGCCTTCTTCGTGAAATACGGCTTCCTCATGGCCAACCTGCCTGGCATCCTGGTGAGAAAA
GTCACCACAGATTACGGCCAGACAAAAGCCAACGTGAAGGACTACCAGATTGCCAAGCTGGAACTGTTCA
GCGCTTTCAAGAGAGAAGACCTGGGCAGCTGGCTGAAGAAACCCATCGAACAGGATGAGTTCGGACTGGC
TGAGGACTACAAAGACGATGACGACAAGGATTATAAAGACGACGACGACAAGTGAGAATTCCGCCCCCCC
CCTAACGTTACTGGCCGAAGCCGCTTGGAATAAGGCCGGTGTGCGTTTGTCTATATGTTATTTTCCACCA
TATTGCCGTCTTTTGGCAATGTGAGGGCCCGGAAACCTGGCCCTGTCTTCTTGACGAGCATTCCTAGGGG
TCTTTCCCCTCTCGCCAAAGGAATGCAAGGTCTGTTGAATGTCGTGAAGGAAGCAGTTCCTCTGGAAGCT
TCTTGAAGACAAACAACGTCTGTAGCGACCCTTTGCAGGCAGCGGAACCCCCCACCTGGCGACAGGTGCC
TCTGCGGCCAAAAGCCACGTGTATAAGATACACCTGCAAAGGCGGCACAACCCCAGTGCCACGTTGTGAG
TTGGATAGTTGTGGAAAGAGTCAAATGGCTCTCCTCAAGCGTATTCAACAAGGGGCTGAAGGATGCCCAG
AAGGTACCCCATTGTATGGGATCTGATCTGGGGCCTCGGTGCACATGCTTTACATGTGTTTAGTCGAGGT
TAAAAAAACGTCTAGGCCCCCCGAACCACGGGGACGTGGTTTTCCTTTGAAAAACACGATGATAATATGG
CCACAACCATGGTGAGCAAGGGCGAGGAGCTGTTCACCGGGGTGGTGCCCATCCTGGTCGAGCTGGACGG
CGACGTAAACGGCCACAAGTTCAGCGTGTCTGGCGAGGGCGAGGGCGATGCCACCTACGGCAAGCTGACC
CTGAAGTTCATCTGCACCACCGGCAAGCTGCCCGTGCCCTGGCCCACCCTCGTGACCACCCTGACCTACG
GCGTGCAGTGCTTCAGCCGCTACCCCGACCACATGAAGCAGCACGACTTCTTCAAGTCCGCCATGCCCGA
AGGCTACGTCCAGGAGCGCACCATCTTCTTCAAGGACGACGGCAACTACAAGACCCGCGCCGAGGTGAAG
TTCGAGGGCGACACCCTGGTGAACCGCATCGAGCTGAAGGGCATCGACTTCAAGGAGGACGGCAACATCC
TGGGGCACAAGCTGGAGTACAACTACAACAGCCACAACGTCTATATCATGGCCGACAAGCAGAAGAACGG
CATCAAGGCGAACTTCAAGATCCGCCACAACATCGAGGACGGCAGCGTGCAGCTCGCCGACCACTACCAG
CAGAACACCCCCATCGGCGACGGCCCCGTGCTGCTGCCCGACAACCACTACCTGAGCACCCAGTCCGCCC
TGAGCAAAGACCCCAACGAGAAGCGCGATCACATGGTCCTGCTGGAGTTCGTGACCGCCGCCGGGATCAC
TCTCGGCATGGACGAGCTGTACAAGTAATGAATTAATTAAGAATTATCAAGCTTATCGATACCGTCGACC
TGCAGCCAAGCTTATCGATAAAATAAAAGATTTTATTTAGTCTCCAGAAAAAGGGGGGAATGAAAGACCC
CACCTGTAGGTTTGGCAAGCTAGCTTAAGTAACGCCATTTTGCAAGGCATGGAAAATACATAACTGAGAA
TAGAGAAGTTCAGATCAAGGTTAGGAACAGAGAGACAGCAGAATATGGGCCAAACAGGATATCTGTGGTA
AGCAGTTCCTGCCCCGGCTCAGGGCCAAGAACAGATGGTCCCCAGATGCGGTCCCGCCCTCAGCAGTTTC
TAGAGAACCATCAGATGTTTCCAGGGTGCCCCAAGGACCTGAAATGACCCTGTGCCTTATTTGAACTAAC
CAATCAGTTCGCTTCTCGCTTCTGTTCGCGCGCTTCTGCTCCCCGAGCTCAATAAAAGAGCCCACAACCC
CTCACTCGGCGCGCCAGTCCTCCGATAGACTGCGTCGCCCGGGTACCCGTGTATCCAATAAACC
Features (pLannotate 1.2.2; 22 found; start..end, strand, type, name):
    252..268     -  protein_bind   lac operator: The lac repressor binds to the lac operator to inhibit transcription in E. coli. This inhibition can be relieved by adding lactose or isopropyl-β-D-thiogalactopyranoside (IPTG). lac repressor encoded by lacI
    276..306     -  promoter       lac promoter: promoter for the E. coli lac operon
    321..342     -  protein_bind   CAP binding site: CAP binding activates transcription in the presence of cAMP. E. coli catabolite activator protein
    355..447     -  CDS            lacI (fragment): lac repressor; lacI; The lac repressor binds to the lac operator to inhibit transcription in E. coli. This inhibition can be relieved by adding lactose or isopropyl-β-D-thiogalactopyranoside (IPTG).
    630..1218    -  rep_origin     ori: high-copy-number ColE1/pMB1/pBR322/pUC origin of replication
   1389..2249    -  CDS            AmpR: β-lactamase; bla; confers resistance to ampicillin, carbenicillin, and related antibiotics
   2250..2354    -  promoter       AmpR promoter: bla
   2449..2484    +  CDS            rop (fragment): Rop protein, which maintains plasmids at low copy number; rop
   2586..2685    +  misc_feature   bom (fragment): basis of mobility region from pBR322
   2691..2840    -  CDS            lacZα (fragment): LacZα fragment of β-galactosidase; lacZ fragment
   2840..3041    -  CDS            TcR (fragment): tetracycline efflux protein; tet; confers resistance to tetracycline
   3042..3140    +  CDS            env (fragment): murine leukemia virus gPr80 envelope polyprotein precursor; env; proteolytically cleaved into gp70SU and p15TM subunits
   3182..3698    +  LTR            5' LTR: 5' long terminal repeat from murine embryonic stem cell virus
   3762..4103    +  misc_feature   MESV Ψ: packaging signal of murine embryonic stem cell virus
   4170..4586    +  CDS            gag (truncated): truncated Moloney murine leukemia virus (MMLV) gag gene lacking the start codon
   4605..5588    +  CDS            MSI2: MSI2H_HUMAN - Experimental evidence at protein level: Swiss-Prot protein existence level 1. RNA binding protein that regulates the expression of target mRNAs at the translation level. May play a role in the proliferation and maintenance of stem cells in the central nervous system (By similarity). From Homo sapiens (Human).
   5589..6794    +  CDS            Adar (fragment): ADAR_DROME - Also known as hypnos-2 From Drosophila melanogaster (Fruit fly).
   6793..6814    +  CDS            3xFLAG (fragment): three tandem FLAG® epitope tags
   6953..7415    +  misc_feature   IRES: internal ribosome entry site (IRES) of the encephalomyocarditis virus (EMCV)
   7429..8148    +  CDS            EGFP: the original enhanced GFP (Yang et al., 1996) mammalian codon-optimized
   8165..8191    +  misc_feature   MCS (fragment): pBluescript multiple cloning site
   8250..90      +  LTR            3' LTR (across the origin): 3' long terminal repeat from murine embryonic stem cell virus
