[The description below was written by a language model from this plasmid's Addgene catalogue record and pLannotate feature annotations shown in this document.]
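Description:
MSI2-DCD is a gammaretroviral expression plasmid built on the MSCV-IRES-GFP backbone, designed to deliver a fusion of human MUSASHI-2 (MSI2) and a catalytically dead version of the Drosophila ADAR deaminase domain into mammalian cells. It is propagated in E. coli through a high-copy ColE1/pUC-type origin and selected with ampicillin via the β-lactamase gene. The short lacI, rop, bom, lacZα, TcR and env fragments annotated around the bacterial portion appear to be remnants of earlier cloning vectors rather than working parts.

The retroviral cassette is flanked by murine embryonic stem cell virus 5' and 3' LTRs. It carries the Ψ packaging signal and a truncated gag segment lacking its start codon, which together allow the transcript to be packaged into virions when viral proteins are supplied in trans. Transcription is driven from the 5' LTR (the MSCV promoter). The insert, cloned between XhoI and EcoRI, consists of the MSI2 coding sequence joined directly to the ADAR fragment, followed by a short stretch matching part of a FLAG epitope tag. The record lists an N495S mutation but does not say which protein it refers to or what it does. Downstream, an EMCV IRES directs translation of EGFP from the same transcript, so transduced cells can be identified or sorted by fluorescence; there is no mammalian drug-resistance marker.

The associated publication concerns HyperTRIBE, in which an RNA-binding protein fused to the ADAR catalytic domain marks its bound transcripts by A-to-I editing. An inactive deaminase fusion such as this one would fit a role as a negative control for editing, although the record does not state this.
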