Addgene plasmid #166968: MSI2-DCD
Purpose: Express the fusion protein of human MSI2 and the catalytic dead domain of Drosophila ADAR
Depositing lab: Michael Kharas. Depositing organization: Memorial Sloan-Kettering Cancer Center. Publication: HyperTRIBE uncovers increased MUSASHI-2 RNA binding activity and differential regulation in leukemic stem cells. Nguyen DTT, Lu Y, Chu KL, Yang X, Park SM, Choo ZN, Chin CR, Prieto C, Schurer A, Barin E, Savino AM, Gourkanti S, Patel P, Vu LP, Leslie CS, Kharas MG. Nat Commun. 2020 Apr 24;11(1):2026. doi: 10.1038/s41467-020-15814-8. PubMed 32332729.
Backbone
  Vector backbone: MSCV-IRES-GFP
  Backbone manufacturer: Addgene (with XhoI at 5' end and EcoRI at 3'end)
  Backbone size w/o insert (bp): 7362
  Modifications to backbone: XhoI at 5' end and EcoRI at 3'end)
  Vector type: Mammalian Expression, Retroviral
  Selectable markers: GFP
Growth in bacteria
  Bacterial resistance: Ampicillin, 100 μg/mL
  Growth temperature: 37°C
  Growth strain: NEB Stable
  Copy number: Unknown
Gene/Insert
  Gene/Insert name: MSI2-DCD
  Insert size (bp): 2239
  Mutation: N495S
  Promoter: MSCV
  Tag / fusion protein: MSI2-DCD
  Cloning method: Restriction Enzyme; 5′ cloning site XhoI (unknown if destroyed); 3′ cloning site EcoRI (unknown if destroyed)
  Sequencing primers: 5′ CCCTTGAACCTCCTCGTTCGACC
Terms and licenses: Academic/Nonprofit Terms; Industry Terms: Not Available to Industry
How to cite: MSI2-DCD was a gift from Michael Kharas (Addgene plasmid # 166968 ; http://n2t.net/addgene:166968 ; RRID:Addgene_166968)
